>Addgene plasmid #74450 | Cilantro 2 | depositor full sequence | sequence record 140420 | Cilantro 2 sequence 10603 bps
CGAACGACCGAGCGCAGCGAGTCAGTGAGCGAGGAAGCGGAAGAGCGCCCAATACGCAAACCGCCTCTCC
CCGCGCGTTGGCCGATTCATTAATGCAGCTGGCACGACAGGTTTCCCGACTGGAAAGCGGGCAGTGAGCG
CAACGCAATTAATGTGAGTTAGCTCACTCATTAGGCACCCCAGGCTTTACACTTTATGCTTCCGGCTCGT
ATGTTGTGTGGAATTGTGAGCGGATAACAATTTCACACAGGAAACAGCTATGACCATGATTACGCCAAGC
GCGCAATTAACCCTCACTAAAGGGAACAAAAGCTGGAGCTGCAAGCTTAATGTAGTCTTATGCAATACTC
TTGTAGTCTTGCAACATGGTAACGATGAGTTAGCAACATGCCTTACAAGGAGAGAAAAAGCACCGTGCAT
GCCGATTGGTGGAAGTAAGGTGGTACGATCGTGCCTTATTAGGAAGGCAACAGACGGGTCTGACATGGAT
TGGACGAACCACTGAATTGCCGCATTGCAGAGATATTGTATTTAAGTGCCTAGCTCGATACATAAACGGG
TCTCTCTGGTTAGACCAGATCTGAGCCTGGGAGCTCTCTGGCTAACTAGGGAACCCACTGCTTAAGCCTC
AATAAAGCTTGCCTTGAGTGCTTCAAGTAGTGTGTGCCCGTCTGTTGTGTGACTCTGGTAACTAGAGATC
CCTCAGACCCTTTTAGTCAGTGTGGAAAATCTCTAGCAGTGGCGCCCGAACAGGGACTTGAAAGCGAAAG
GGAAACCAGAGGAGCTCTCTCGACGCAGGACTCGGCTTGCTGAAGCGCGCACGGCAAGAGGCGAGGGGCG
GCGACTGGTGAGTACGCCAAAAATTTTGACTAGCGGAGGCTAGAAGGAGAGAGATGGGTGCGAGAGCGTC
AGTATTAAGCGGGGGAGAATTAGATCGCGATGGGAAAAAATTCGGTTAAGGCCAGGGGGAAAGAAAAAAT
ATAAATTAAAACATATAGTATGGGCAAGCAGGGAGCTAGAACGATTCGCAGTTAATCCTGGCCTGTTAGA
AACATCAGAAGGCTGTAGACAAATACTGGGACAGCTACAACCATCCCTTCAGACAGGATCAGAAGAACTT
AGATCATTATATAATACAGTAGCAACCCTCTATTGTGTGCATCAAAGGATAGAGATAAAAGACACCAAGG
AAGCTTTAGACAAGATAGAGGAAGAGCAAAACAAAAGTAAGACCACCGCACAGCAAGCGGCCGCTGATCT
TCAGACCTGGAGGAGGAGATATGAGGGACAATTGGAGAAGTGAATTATATAAATATAAAGTAGTAAAAAT
TGAACCATTAGGAGTAGCACCCACCAAGGCAAAGAGAAGAGTGGTGCAGAGAGAAAAAAGAGCAGTGGGA
ATAGGAGCTTTGTTCCTTGGGTTCTTGGGAGCAGCAGGAAGCACTATGGGCGCAGCGTCAATGACGCTGA
CGGTACAGGCCAGACAATTATTGTCTGGTATAGTGCAGCAGCAGAACAATTTGCTGAGGGCTATTGAGGC
GCAACAGCATCTGTTGCAACTCACAGTCTGGGGCATCAAGCAGCTCCAGGCAAGAATCCTGGCTGTGGAA
AGATACCTAAAGGATCAACAGCTCCTGGGGATTTGGGGTTGCTCTGGAAAACTCATTTGCACCACTGCTG
TGCCTTGGAATGCTAGTTGGAGTAATAAATCTCTGGAACAGATTTGGAATCACACGACCTGGATGGAGTG
GGACAGAGAAATTAACAATTACACAAGCTTAATACACTCCTTAATTGAAGAATCGCAAAACCAGCAAGAA
AAGAATGAACAAGAATTATTGGAATTAGATAAATGGGCAAGTTTGTGGAATTGGTTTAACATAACAAATT
GGCTGTGGTATATAAAATTATTCATAATGATAGTAGGAGGCTTGGTAGGTTTAAGAATAGTTTTTGCTGT
ACTTTCTATAGTGAATAGAGTTAGGCAGGGATATTCACCATTATCGTTTCAGACCCACCTCCCAACCCCG
AGGGGACCCTTGCGCCTTTTCCAAGGCAGCCCTGGGTTTGCGCAGGGACGCGGCTGCTCTGGGCGTGGTT
CCGGGAAACGCAGCGGCGCCGACCCTGGGTCTCGCACATTCTTCACGTCCGTTCGCAGCGTCACCCGGAT
CTTCGCCGCTACCCTTGTGGGCCCCCCGGCGACGCTTCCTGCTCCGCCCCTAAGTCGGGAAGGTTCCTTG
CGGTTCGCGGCGTGCCGGACGTGACAAACGGAAGCCGCACGACTCACTAGTACCCTCGCAGACGGACAGC
GCCAGGGAGCAATGGCAGCGCGCCGACCGCGATGGGCTGTGGCCAATAGCGGCTGCTCAGCAGGGCGCGC
CGAGAGCAGCGGCCGGGAAGGGGCGGTGCGGGAGGCGGGGTGTGGGGCGGTAGTGTGGGCCCTGTTCCTG
CCCGCGCGGTGTTCCGCATTCTGCAAGCCTCCGGAGCGCACGTCGGCAGTCGGCTCCCTCGTTGACCGAA
TCACCGACCTCTCTCCCCAGGGATCGATACCGTCGACTCCGGAATAGCCACCATGGAGACGGACGTCTCA
GGCGGCGGCGGCTCCGGCGGCGGCGGCTCCGTGAGCAAGGGCGAGGAGCTGTTCACCGGGGTGGTGCCCA
TCCTGGTCGAGCTGGACGGCGACGTAAACGGCCACAAGTTCAGCGTGTCCGGCGAGGGCGAGGGCGATGC
CACCTACGGCAAGCTGACCCTGAAGTTCATCTGCACCACCGGCAAGCTGCCCGTGCCCTGGCCCACCCTC
GTGACCACCCTGACCTACGGCGTGCAGTGCTTCAGCCGCTACCCCGACCACATGAAGCAGCACGACTTCT
TCAAGTCCGCCATGCCCGAAGGCTACGTCCAGGAGCGCACCATCTTCTTCAAGGACGACGGCAACTACAA
GACCCGCGCCGAGGTGAAGTTCGAGGGCGACACCCTGGTGAACCGCATCGAGCTGAAGGGCATCGACTTC
AAGGAGGACGGCAACATCCTGGGGCACAAGCTGGAGTACAACTACAACAGCCACAACGTCTATATCATGG
CCGACAAGCAGAAGAACGGCATCAAGGTGAACTTCAAGATCCGCCACAACATCGAGGACGGCAGCGTGCA
GCTCGCCGACCACTACCAGCAGAACACCCCCATCGGCGACGGCCCCGTGCTGCTGCCCGACAACCACTAC
CTGAGCACCCAGTCCGCCCTGAGCAAAGACCCCAACGAGAAGCGCGATCACATGGTCCTGCTGGAGTTCG
TGACCGCCGCCGGGATCACTCTCGGCATGGACGAGCTGTACAAGTAAATGCATGAGTAACTGAGGATCCG
CCCCTCTCCCTCCCCCCCCCCTAACGTTACTGGCCGAAGCCGCTTGGAATAAGGCCGGTGTGCGTTTGTC
TATATGTTATTTTCCACCATATTGCCGTCTTTTGGCAATGTGAGGGCCCGGAAACCTGGCCCTGTCTTCT
TGACGAGCATTCCTAGGGGTCTTTCCCCTCTCGCCAAAGGAATGCAAGGTCTGTTGAATGTCGTGAAGGA
AGCAGTTCCTCTGGAAGCTTCTTGAAGACAAACAACGTCTGTAGCGACCCTTTGCAGGCAGCGGAACCCC
CCACCTGGCGACAGGTGCCTCTGCGGCCAAAAGCCACGTGTATAAGATACACCTGCAAAGGCGGCACAAC
CCCAGTGCCACGTTGTGAGTTGGATAGTTGTGGAAAGAGTCAAATGGCTCTCCTCAAGCGTATTCAACAA
GGGGCTGAAGGATGCCCAGAAGGTACCCCATTGTATGGGATCTGATCTGGGGCCTCGGTACACATGCTTT
ACATGTGTTTAGTCGAGGTTAAAAAAACGTCTAGGCCCCCCGAACCACGGGGACGTGGTTTTCCTTTGAA
AAACACGATGATAATATGGCCACAACCCTGGAATTCGCCACCATGGTGAGCAAGGGCGAGGAGGATAACA
TGGCCATCATCAAGGAGTTCATGCGCTTCAAGGTGCACATGGAGGGCTCCGTGAACGGCCACGAGTTCGA
GATCGAGGGCGAGGGCGAGGGCCGCCCCTACGAGGGCACCCAGACCGCCAAGCTGAAGGTGACCAAGGGT
GGCCCCCTGCCCTTCGCCTGGGACATCCTGTCCCCTCAGTTCATGTACGGCTCCAAGGCCTACGTGAAGC
ACCCCGCCGACATCCCCGACTACTTGAAGCTGTCCTTCCCCGAGGGCTTCAAGTGGGAGCGCGTGATGAA
CTTCGAGGACGGCGGCGTGGTGACCGTGACCCAGGACTCCTCCCTGCAGGACGGCGAGTTCATCTACAAG
GTGAAGCTGCGCGGCACCAACTTCCCCTCCGACGGCCCCGTAATGCAGAAGAAGACCATGGGCTGGGAGG
CCTCCTCCGAGCGGATGTACCCCGAGGACGGCGCCCTGAAGGGCGAGATCAAGCAGAGGCTGAAGCTGAA
GGACGGCGGCCACTACGACGCTGAGGTCAAGACCACCTACAAGGCCAAGAAGCCCGTGCAGCTGCCCGGC
GCCTACAACGTCAACATCAAGTTGGACATCACCTCCCACAACGAGGACTACACCATCGTGGAACAGTACG
AACGCGCCGAGGGCCGCCACTCCACCGGCGGCATGGACGAGCTGTACAAGTAAACTAGTAAGCTTGGCGT
AACTAGATCTTGAGACAAATGGCAGTATTCATCCACAATTTTAAAAGAAAAGGGGGGATTGGGGGGTACA
GTGCAGGGGAAAGAATAGTAGACATAATAGCAACAGACATACAAACTAAAGAATTACAAAAACAAATTAC
AAAAATTCAAAATTTTCGGGTTTATTACAGGGACAGCAGAGATCCACTTTGGGCTCGAGGGGGCCCGGGT
GCAAAGATGGATAAAGTTTTAAACAGAGAGGAATCTTTGCAGCTAATGGACCTTCTAGGTCTTGAAAGGA
GTGGGAATTGGCTCCGGTGCCCGTCAGTGGGCAGAGCGCACATCGCCCACAGTCCCCGAGAAGTTGGGGG
GAGGGGTCGGCAATTGATCCGGTGCCTAGAGAAGGTGGCGCGGGGTAAACTGGGAAAGTGATGTCGTGTA
CTGGCTCCGCCTTTTTCCCGAGGGTGGGGGAGAACCGTATATAAGTGCAGTAGTCGCCGTGAACGTTCTT
TTTCGCAACGGGTTTGCCGCCAGAACACAGGTAAGTGCCGTGTGTGGTTCCCGCGGGCCTGGCCTCTTTA
CGGGTTATGGCCCTTGCGTGCCTTGAATTACTTCCACCTGGCTGCAGTACGTGATTCTTGATCCCGAGCT
TCGGGTTGGAAGTGGGTGGGAGAGTTCGAGGCCTTGCGCTTAAGGAGCCCCTTCGCCTCGTGCTTGAGTT
GAGGCCTGGCCTGGGCGCTGGGGCCGCCGCGTGCGAATCTGGTGGCACCTTCGCGCCTGTCTCGCTGCTT
TCGATAAGTCTCTAGCCATTTAAAATTTTTGATGACCTGCTGCGACGCTTTTTTTCTGGCAAGATAGTCT
TGTAAATGCGGGCCAAGATCTGCACACTGGTATTTCGGTTTTTGGGGCCGCGGGCGGCGACGGGGCCCGT
GCGTCCCAGCGCACATGTTCGGCGAGGCGGGGCCTGCGAGCGCGGCCACCGAGAATCGGACGGGGGTAGT
CTCAAGCTGGCCGGCCTGCTCTGGTGCCTGGCCTCGCGCCGCCGTGTATCGCCCCGCCCTGGGCGGCAAG
GCTGGCCCGGTCGGCACCAGTTGCGTGAGCGGAAAGATGGCCGCTTCCCGGCCCTGCTGCAGGGAGCTCA
AAATGGAGGACGCGGCGCTCGGGAGAGCGGGCGGGTGAGTCACCCACACAAAGGAAAAGGGCCTTTCCGT
CCTCAGCCGTCGCTTCATGTGACTCCACGGAGTACCGGGCGCCGTCCAGGCACCTCGATTAGTTCTCGAG
CTTTTGGAGTACGTCGTCTTTAGGTTGGGGGGAGGGGTTTTATGCGATGGAGTTTCCCCACACTGAGTGG
GTGGAGACTGAAGTTAGGCCAGCTTGGCACTTGATGTAATTCTCCTTGGAATTTGCCCTTTTTGAGTTTG
GATCTTGGTTCATTCTCAAGCCTCAGACAGTGGTTCAAAGTTTTTTTCTTCCATTTCAGGTGTCGTGACG
TACGGCCACCATGACCGAGTACAAGCCCACGGTGCGCCTCGCCACCCGCGACGACGTCCCCAGGGCCGTA
CGCACCCTCGCCGCCGCGTTCGCCGACTACCCCGCCACGCGCCACACCGTCGATCCGGACCGCCACATCG
AGCGGGTCACCGAGCTGCAAGAACTCTTCCTCACGCGCGTCGGGCTCGACATCGGCAAGGTGTGGGTCGC
GGACGACGGCGCCGCCGTGGCGGTCTGGACCACGCCGGAGAGCGTCGAAGCGGGGGCGGTGTTCGCCGAG
ATCGGCCCGCGCATGGCCGAGTTGAGCGGTTCCCGGCTGGCCGCGCAGCAACAGATGGAAGGCCTCCTGG
CGCCGCACCGGCCCAAGGAGCCCGCGTGGTTCCTGGCCACCGTCGGAGTCTCGCCCGACCACCAGGGCAA
GGGTCTGGGCAGCGCCGTCGTGCTCCCCGGAGTGGAGGCGGCCGAGCGCGCCGGGGTGCCCGCCTTCCTG
GAGACCTCCGCGCCCCGCAACCTCCCCTTCTACGAGCGGCTCGGCTTCACCGTCACCGCCGACGTCGAGG
TGCCCGAAGGACCGCGCACCTGGTGCATGACCCGCAAGCCCGGTGCCTGAACGCGTTAAGTCGACAATCA
ACCTCTGGATTACAAAATTTGTGAAAGATTGACTGGTATTCTTAACTATGTTGCTCCTTTTACGCTATGT
GGATACGCTGCTTTAATGCCTTTGTATCATGCTATTGCTTCCCGTATGGCTTTCATTTTCTCCTCCTTGT
ATAAATCCTGGTTGCTGTCTCTTTATGAGGAGTTGTGGCCCGTTGTCAGGCAACGTGGCGTGGTGTGCAC
TGTGTTTGCTGACGCAACCCCCACTGGTTGGGGCATTGCCACCACCTGTCAGCTCCTTTCCGGGACTTTC
GCTTTCCCCCTCCCTATTGCCACGGCGGAACTCATCGCCGCCTGCCTTGCCCGCTGCTGGACAGGGGCTC
GGCTGTTGGGCACTGACAATTCCGTGGTGTTGTCGGGGAAATCATCGTCCTTTCCTTGGCTGCTCGCCTG
TGTTGCCACCTGGATTCTGCGCGGGACGTCCTTCTGCTACGTCCCTTCGGCCCTCAATCCAGCGGACCTT
CCTTCCCGCGGCCTGCTGCCGGCTCTGCGGCCTCTTCCGCGTCTTCGCCTTCGCCCTCAGACGAGTCGGA
TCTCCCTTTGGGCCGCCTCCCCGCGTCGACTTTAAGACCAATGACTTACAAGGCAGCTGTAGATCTTAGC
CACTTTTTAAAAGAAAAGGGGGGACTGGAAGGGCTAATTCACTCCCAACGAAGACAAGATCTGCTTTTTG
CTTGTACTGGGTCTCTCTGGTTAGACCAGATCTGAGCCTGGGAGCTCTCTGGCTAACTAGGGAACCCACT
GCTTAAGCCTCAATAAAGCTTGCCTTGAGTGCTTCAAGTAGTGTGTGCCCGTCTGTTGTGTGACTCTGGT
AACTAGAGATCCCTCAGACCCTTTTAGTCAGTGTGGAAAATCTCTAGCAGTACGTATAGTAGTTCATGTC
ATCTTATTATTCAGTATTTATAACTTGCAAAGAAATGAATATCAGAGAGTGAGAGGAACTTGTTTATTGC
AGCTTATAATGGTTACAAATAAAGCAATAGCATCACAAATTTCACAAATAAAGCATTTTTTTCACTGCAT
TCTAGTTGTGGTTTGTCCAAACTCATCAATGTATCTTATCATGTCTGGCTCTAGCTATCCCGCCCCTAAC
TCCGCCCATCCCGCCCCTAACTCCGCCCAGTTCCGCCCATTCTCCGCCCCATGGCTGACTAATTTTTTTT
ATTTATGCAGAGGCCGAGGCCGCCTCGGCCTCTGAGCTATTCCAGAAGTAGTGAGGAGGCTTTTTTGGAG
GCCTAGGGACGTACCCAATTCGCCCTATAGTGAGTCGTATTACGCGCGCTCACTGGCCGTCGTTTTACAA
CGTCGTGACTGGGAAAACCCTGGCGTTACCCAACTTAATCGCCTTGCAGCACATCCCCCTTTCGCCAGCT
GGCGTAATAGCGAAGAGGCCCGCACCGATCGCCCTTCCCAACAGTTGCGCAGCCTGAATGGCGAATGGG
[124 nt withheld, positions 8260-8383]
C
[91 nt withheld, positions 8385-8475]
A
[49 nt withheld, positions 8477-8525]
CCTTTGACGTTGGAGTCCACGTTCTTT
[37 nt withheld, positions 8553-8589]
ACCCTATCTCGGTCTATTCTTTTGATTTATAAGGGATTTTGCCGATTTCGGCCTATTGGTTAAAAAATGA
GCTGATTTAACAAAAATTTAACGCGAATTTTAACAAAATATTAACGCTTACAATTTAGGTGGCACTTTTC
GGGGAAATGTGCGCGGAACCCCTATTTGTTTATTTTTCTAAATACATTCAAATATGTATCCGCTCATGAG
ACAATAACCCTGATAAATGCTTCAATAATATTGAAAAAGGAAGAGTATGAGTATTCAACATTTCCGTGTC
GCCCTTATTCCCTTTTTTGCGGCATTTTGCCTTCCTGTTTTTGCTCACCCAGAAACGCTGGTGAAAGTAA
AAGATGCTGAAGATCAGTTGGGTGCACGAGTGGGTTACATCGAACTGGATCTCAACAGCGGTAAGATCCT
TGAGAGTTTTCGCCCCGAAGAACGTTTTCCAATGATGAGCACTTTTAAAGTTCTGCTATGTGGCGCGGTA
TTATCCCGTATTGACGCCGGGCAAGAGCAACTCGGTCGCCGCATACACTATTCTCAGAATGACTTGGTTG
AGTACTCACCAGTCACAGAAAAGCATCTTACGGATGGCATGACAGTAAGAGAATTATGCAGTGCTGCCAT
AACCATGAGTGATAACACTGCGGCCAACTTACTTCTGACAACGATCGGAGGACCGAAGGAGCTAACCGCT
TTTTTGCACAACATGGGGGATCATGTAACTCGCCTTGATCGTTGGGAACCGGAGCTGAATGAAGCCATAC
CAAACGACGAGCGTGACACCACGATGCCTGTAGCAATGGCAACAACGTTGCGCAAACTATTAACTGGCGA
ACTACTTACTCTAGCTTCCCGGCAACAATTAATAGACTGGATGGAGGCGGATAAAGTTGCAGGACCACTT
CTGCGCTCGGCCCTTCCGGCTGGCTGGTTTATTGCTGATAAATCTGGAGCCGGTGAGCGTGGGTCTCGCG
GTATCATTGCAGCACTGGGGCCAGATGGTAAGCCCTCCCGTATCGTAGTTATCTACACGACGGGGAGTCA
GGCAACTATGGATGAACGAAATAGACAGATCGCTGAGATAGGTGCCTCACTGATTAAGCATTGGTAACTG
TCAGACCAAGTTTACTCATATATACTTTAGATTGATTTAAAACTTCATTTTTAATTTAAAAGGATCTAGG
TGAAGATCCTTTTTGATAATCTCATGACCAAAATCCCTTAACGTGAGTTTTCGTTCCACTGAGCGTCAGA
CCCCGTAGAAAAGATCAAAGGATCTTCTTGAGATCCTTTTTTTCTGCGCGTAATCTGCTGCTTGCAAACA
AAAAAACCACCGCTACCAGCGGTGGTTTGTTTGCCGGATCAAGAGCTACCAACTCTTTTTCCGAAGGTAA
CTGGCTTCAGCAGAGCGCAGATACCAAATACTGTTCTTCTAGTGTAGCCGTAGTTAGGCCACCACTTCAA
GAACTCTGTAGCACCGCCTACATACCTCGCTCTGCTAATCCTGTTACCAGTGGCTGCTGCCAGTGGCGAT
AAGTCGTGTCTTACCGGGTTGGACTCAAGACGATAGTTACCGGATAAGGCGCAGCGGTCGGGCTGAACGG
GGGGTTCGTGCACACAGCCCAGCTTGGAGCGAACGACCTACACCGAACTGAGATACCTACAGCGTGAGCT
ATGAGAAAGCGCCACGCTTCCCGAAGGGAGAAAGGCGGACAGGTATCCGGTAAGCGGCAGGGTCGGAACA
GGAGAGCGCACGAGGGAGCTTCCAGGGGGAAACGCCTGGTATCTTTATAGTCCTGTCGGGTTTCGCCACC
TCTGACTTGAGCGTCGATTTTTGTGATGCTCGTCAGGGGGGCGGAGCCTATGGAAAAACGCCAGCAACGC
GGCCTTTTTACGGTTCCTGGCCTTTTGCTGGCCTTTTGCTCACATGTTCTTTCCTGCGTTATCCCCTGAT
TCTGTGGATAACCGTATTACCGCCTTTGAGTGAGCTGATACCGCTCGCCGCAGC
Features (pLannotate 1.2.2; 32 found; start..end, strand, type, name):
      1..43      +  rep_origin     RSF ori (fragment): Plasmids containing the RSF 1030 origin of replication can be propagated in E. coli cells that contain additional plasmids with compatible origins.
     45..137     +  CDS            lacI (fragment): lac repressor; lacI; The lac repressor binds to the lac operator to inhibit transcription in E. coli. This inhibition can be relieved by adding lactose or isopropyl-β-D-thiogalactopyranoside (IPTG).
    150..171     +  protein_bind   CAP binding site: CAP binding activates transcription in the presence of cAMP. E. coli catabolite activator protein
    186..216     +  promoter       lac promoter: promoter for the E. coli lac operon
    224..240     +  protein_bind   lac operator: The lac repressor binds to the lac operator to inhibit transcription in E. coli. This inhibition can be relieved by adding lactose or isopropyl-β-D-thiogalactopyranoside (IPTG). lac repressor encoded by lacI
    285..303     +  promoter       T3 promoter: promoter for bacteriophage T3 RNA polymerase
    331..557     +  promoter       RSV promoter: Rous sarcoma virus enhancer/promoter
    558..738     +  LTR            5' LTR (truncated): truncated 5' long terminal repeat (LTR) from HIV-1
    785..910     +  misc_feature   HIV-1 Ψ: packaging signal of human immunodeficiency virus type 1
    894..1257    +  CDS            HIV-1 gag (fragment): gag protein from human immunodeficiency virus 1; gag
   1403..1636    +  misc_feature   RRE: The Rev response element (RRE) of HIV-1 allows for Rev-dependent mRNA export from the nucleus to the cytoplasm.
   2013..2039    +  CDS            Rev (fragment): human immunodeficiency virus 1 (HIV-1) Rev protein; rev; enhances nuclear export of unspliced and incompletely spliced viral mRNAs
   2040..2540    +  promoter       hPGK promoter: human phosphoglycerate kinase 1 promoter
   2621..3337    +  CDS            EGFP: the original enhanced GFP (Yang et al., 1996) mammalian codon-optimized
   3361..3947    +  misc_feature   IRES2: internal ribosome entry site (IRES) of the encephalomyocarditis virus (EMCV)
   3963..4670    +  CDS            mCherry: mCherry is a basic (constitutively fluorescent) red fluorescent protein published in 2004, derived from Discosoma sp.. It is reported to be a very rapidly-maturing monomer with low acid sensitivity.
   4729..4846    +  misc_feature   cPPT/CTS: central polypurine tract and central termination sequence of HIV-1
   4907..4973    +  CDS            small t antigen (fragment): SV40 (simian virus 40) small t antigen
   4999..5210    +  promoter       EF-1α core promoter: core promoter for human elongation factor EF-1α
   5211..6149    +  intron         EF-1α intron A: intron upstream of the start codon of human EF-1α
   6171..6770    +  CDS            PuroR (fragment): puromycin N-acetyltransferase; pac from Streptomyces; confers resistance to puromycin
   6786..7374    +  misc_feature   WPRE: woodchuck hepatitis virus posttranscriptional regulatory element
   7425..7444    +  misc_feature   cPPT/CTS (fragment): central polypurine tract and central termination sequence of HIV-1
   7446..7679    +  LTR            3' LTR (ΔU3): self-inactivating 3' long terminal repeat (LTR) from HIV-1
   7757..7878    +  polyA_signal   SV40 poly(A) signal: SV40 polyadenylation signal
   7918..8053    +  rep_origin     SV40 ori: SV40 origin of replication
   8074..8092    -  promoter       T7 promoter: promoter for bacteriophage T7 RNA polymerase
   8100..8255    +  CDS            lacZα (fragment): LacZα fragment of β-galactosidase; lacZ fragment
   8260..8688    +  rep_origin     f1 ori (sequence partly withheld): f1 bacteriophage origin of replication; arrow indicates direction of (+) strand synthesis
   8741..8845    +  promoter       AmpR promoter: bla
   8846..9706    +  CDS            AmpR: β-lactamase; bla; confers resistance to ampicillin, carbenicillin, and related antibiotics
   9877..10465   +  rep_origin     ori: high-copy-number ColE1/pMB1/pBR322/pUC origin of replication
