[The description below was written by a language model from this plasmid's Addgene catalogue record and pLannotate feature annotations shown in this document.]
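Description:
Cilantro 2 is a 10.6 kb empty-backbone lentiviral reporter vector designed for measuring post-translational protein degradation in mammalian cells. It has the layout of a self-inactivating HIV-1 transfer plasmid: an RSV promoter drives a truncated 5' LTR, followed by the Ψ packaging signal with a gag fragment and the Rev response element, and the proviral region ends in a WPRE and a ΔU3 3' LTR with a downstream SV40 poly(A) signal. In bacteria the plasmid is maintained through a high-copy ColE1/pUC-type origin and an ampicillin resistance gene. An f1 origin, an SV40 origin and leftover lac, T3 and T7 elements are also annotated in the backbone.

The payload consists of two expression units. A human PGK promoter drives a bicistronic transcript in which a BsmBI cloning site sits immediately upstream of EGFP, so that an inserted sequence is expressed with EGFP fused to its C terminus. An EMCV IRES then allows independent translation of mCherry from the same mRNA. Because both fluorophores arise from one transcript, mCherry serves as an internal control for transcription and copy number, and a fall in the EGFP:mCherry ratio reports selective loss of the fusion protein rather than a change in expression. Downstream, after a cPPT/CTS element, an EF-1α core promoter with its intron A drives puromycin N-acetyltransferase for selection of transduced cells. The record describes the intended insert as a C2H2 zinc finger. The associated publication concerns a molecular glue degrader, which fits use of the vector as a degradation reporter for candidate degrons or target proteins. The BsmBI site itself is not annotated in the feature table, and no insert is present in the deposited plasmid.
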