Addgene plasmid #74450: Cilantro 2
Purpose: (Empty Backbone) Can clone in a C2H2 zinc finger via BsmBI restriction sites and monitor post-translational degradation using EGFP:mCherry ratio (Lentiviral, PGK.BsmBICloneSite-EGFP.IRES.mCherry.cppt.EF1a.PuroR)
Depositing lab: Benjamin Ebert. Depositing organization: Broad Institute. Publication: The CDK inhibitor CR8 acts as a molecular glue degrader that depletes cyclin K. Slabicki M, Kozicka Z, Petzold G, Li YD, Manojkumar M, Bunker RD, Donovan KA, Sievers QL, Koeppel J, Suchyta D, Sperling AS, Fink EC, Gasser JA, Wang LR, Corsello SM, Sellar RS, Jan M, Gillingham D, Scholl C, Frohling S, Golub TR, Fischer ES, Thoma NH, Ebert BL. Nature. 2020 Sep;585(7824):293-297. doi: 10.1038/s41586-020-2374-x. Epub 2020 Jun 3. PubMed 32494016.
Backbone
  Vector backbone: Lentiviral
  Backbone manufacturer: Broad Institute
  Backbone size (bp): 10603
  Vector type: Lentiviral
  Selectable markers: Puromycin
  Tag / fusion protein: EGFP (C terminal on backbone)
Growth in bacteria
  Bacterial resistance: Ampicillin, 100 μg/mL
  Growth temperature: 37°C
  Growth strain: NEB Stable
  Copy number: Unknown
Gene/Insert
  Cloning method: Restriction Enzyme
  Sequencing primers: 5′ hPGK-F
Terms and licenses: Academic/Nonprofit Terms; Industry Terms: Not Available to Industry
How to cite: Cilantro 2 was a gift from Benjamin Ebert (Addgene plasmid # 74450 ; http://n2t.net/addgene:74450 ; RRID:Addgene_74450)
