>Addgene plasmid #74450 | Cilantro 2 | addgene partial sequence | sequence record 142631 | hPGK-F 5'-GTGTTCCGCATTCTGCAAG-3'
CCTCGTTGACCGAATCACCGACCTCTCTCCCCAGGGATCGATACCGTCGACTCCGGAATAGCCACCATGG
AGACGGACGTCTCAGGCGGCGGCGGCTCCGGCGGCGGCGGCTCCGTGAGCAAGGGCGAGGAGCTGTTCAC
CGGGGTGGTGCCCATCCTGGTCGAGCTGGACGGCGACGTAAACGGCCACAAGTTCAGCGTGTCCGGCGAG
GGCGAGGGCGATGCCACCTACGGCAAGCTGACCCTGAAGTTCATCTGCACCACCGGCAAGCTGCCCGTGC
CCTGGCCCACCCTCGTGACCACCCTGACCTACGGCGTGCAGTGCTTCAGCCGCTACCCCGACCACATGAA
GCAGCACGACTTCTTCAAGTCCGCCATGCCCGAAGGCTACGTCCAGGAGCGCACCATCTTCTTCAAGGAC
GACGGCAACTACAAGACCCGCGCCGAGGTGAAGTTCGAGGGCGACACCCTGGTGAACCGCATCGAGCTGA
AGGGCATCGACTTCAAGGAGGACGGCAACATCCTGGGGCACAAGCTGGAGTACAACTACAACAGCCACAA
CGTCTATATCATGGCCGACAAGCAGAAGAACGGCATCAAGGTGAACTTCAAGATCCGCCACAACATCGAG
GACGGCAGCGTGCAGCTCGCCGACCACTACCAGCAGAACACCCCCATCGGCGACGGCCCCGTGCTGCTGC
CCGACAACCACTACCTGAGCACCCAGTCCGCCCTGAGCAAAGACCCCAACGAGAAGCGCGATCACATGGT
CCTGCTGGAGTTCGTGACCGCCGCCGGGATCACTCTCGGCATGGACGAGCTGTACAAGTAAATGCATGAG
TAACTGAGGATCCGCCCCTCTCCCTCCCCCCCCCCTAACGTTACTG
