>Addgene plasmid #74450 | Cilantro 2 | addgene partial sequence | sequence record 142632 | IRES-F 5'-TGGCTCTCCTCAAGCGTATT-3'
CCCATTGTATGGGATCTGATCTGGGGCCTCGGTACACATGCTTTACATGTGTTTAGTCGAGGTTAAAAAA
ACGTCTAGGCCCCCCGAACCACGGGGACGTGGTTTTCCTTTGAAAAACACGATGATAATATGGCCACAAC
CCTGGAATTCGCCACCATGGTGAGCAAGGGCGAGGAGGATAACATGGCCATCATCAAGGAGTTCATGCGC
TTCAAGGTGCACATGGAGGGCTCCGTGAACGGCCACGAGTTCGAGATCGAGGGCGAGGGCGAGGGCCGCC
CCTACGAGGGCACCCAGACCGCCAAGCTGAAGGTGACCAAGGGTGGCCCCCTGCCCTTCGCCTGGGACAT
CCTGTCCCCTCAGTTCATGTACGGCTCCAAGGCCTACGTGAAGCACCCCGCCGACATCCCCGACTACTTG
AAGCTGTCCTTCCCCGAGGGCTTCAAGTGGGAGCGCGTGATGAACTTCGAGGACGGCGGCGTGGTGACCG
TGACCCAGGACTCCTCCCTGCAGGACGGCGAGTTCATCTACAAGGTGAAGCTGCGCGGCACCAACTTCCC
CTCCGACGGCCCCGTAATGCAGAAGAAGACCATGGGCTGGGAGGCCTCCTCCGAGCGGATGTACCCCGAG
GACGGCGCCCTGAAGGGCGAGATCAAGCAGAGGCTGAAGCTGAAGGACGGCGGCCACTACGACGCTGAGG
TCAAGACCACCTACAAGGCCAAGAAGCCCGTGCAGCTGCCCGGCGCCTACAACGT
